Addgene plasmid #234752: Venus-1-155-Ggamma2
Purpose: Mammalian expression of BiFC Venus-betagamma (with Venus-155-239-Gbeta1)
Depositing lab: Nevin Lambert. Depositing organization: Augusta University. Publication: The c-terminus of GRK3 indicates rapid dissociation of G protein heterotrimers. Hollins B, Kuravi S, Digby GJ, Lambert NA. Cell Signal. 2009 Jun;21(6):1015-21. doi: 10.1016/j.cellsig.2009.02.017. Epub 2009 Mar 1. PubMed 19258039.
Backbone
  Vector backbone: pcDNA3.1(+)
  Vector type: Mammalian Expression
Growth in bacteria
  Bacterial resistance: Ampicillin, 100 μg/mL
  Growth temperature: 37°C
  Growth strain: DH5alpha
  Copy number: High Copy
Gene/Insert
  Gene/Insert name: GNG2
  Species: H. sapiens (human)
  Entrez Gene: GNG2 (a.k.a. HG3F1)
  Promoter: CMV
  Tag / fusion protein: VC155 (N terminal on insert)
  Cloning method: Ligation Independent Cloning
Terms and licenses: Academic/Nonprofit Terms; Industry Terms: Not Available to Industry
How to cite: Venus-1-155-Ggamma2 was a gift from Nevin Lambert (Addgene plasmid # 234752 ; http://n2t.net/addgene:234752 ; RRID:Addgene_234752)
