[The description below was written by a language model from this plasmid's Addgene catalogue record and pLannotate feature annotations shown in this document.]
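Description:
Venus-1-155-Ggamma2 is a mammalian expression plasmid built on pcDNA3.1(+) that encodes the human G protein gamma-2 subunit (GNG2) fused at its N terminus to the N-terminal fragment of the yellow fluorescent protein Venus (residues 1–155). It is one half of a bimolecular fluorescence complementation (BiFC) pair. When it is co-expressed with the companion construct carrying Venus 155–239 fused to Gbeta1, assembly of the beta-gamma dimer brings the two non-fluorescent Venus fragments together to reconstitute a fluorescent Venus-betagamma complex.

The catalogue lists the tag as "VC155", but the plasmid name and the sequence annotation both indicate the N-terminal fragment, which the annotation software matched to the VN155(I152L) variant. The annotation also matched the GNG2 coding sequence to a bovine protein entry, whereas the record gives the species as human.

The fusion is transcribed from the CMV immediate-early enhancer and promoter and terminated by the bovine growth hormone polyadenylation signal. A T7 promoter lies between the CMV promoter and the coding sequence. The backbone carries a neomycin phosphotransferase gene driven by the SV40 early promoter with an SV40 poly(A) signal, which could allow G418 selection of stable mammalian lines. It also has an f1 origin and, for propagation in E. coli, a high-copy ColE1/pUC origin with an ampicillin resistance gene. Short annotated fragments such as lacI, ble, bom and an HIV-1 LTR segment appear to be backbone remnants or partial matches rather than functional elements.

The associated publication concerns dissociation of G protein heterotrimers, which suggests the fluorescent Gbetagamma serves as a labelled partner in live-cell studies of G protein signalling.
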