Features (pLannotate 1.2.2; 21 found; start..end, strand, type, name):
      1..589     +  rep_origin     ori: high-copy-number ColE1/pMB1/pBR322/pUC origin of replication
    772..864     +  CDS            lacI (fragment): lac repressor; lacI; The lac repressor binds to the lac operator to inhibit transcription in E. coli. This inhibition can be relieved by adding lactose or isopropyl-β-D-thiogalactopyranoside (IPTG).
    877..898     +  protein_bind   CAP binding site: CAP binding activates transcription in the presence of cAMP. E. coli catabolite activator protein
    913..943     +  promoter       lac promoter: promoter for the E. coli lac operon
    951..967     +  protein_bind   lac operator: The lac repressor binds to the lac operator to inhibit transcription in E. coli. This inhibition can be relieved by adding lactose or isopropyl-β-D-thiogalactopyranoside (IPTG). lac repressor encoded by lacI
   1040..1161    -  polyA_signal   SV40 poly(A) signal: SV40 polyadenylation signal
   1156..1314    -  CDS            ble (fragment): BLE_KLEPN - Experimental evidence at protein level: Swiss-Prot protein existence level 1. Binding protein with a strong affinity to the bleomycin family of antibiotics. Binds to CL990; an antimitotic-antibiotic compound. From Klebsiella pneumoniae.
   1338..2129    -  CDS            neo: KKA2_KLEPN - Also known as kan, nptII. Experimental evidence at protein level: Swiss-Prot protein existence level 1. Resistance to kanamycin, neomycin, paromomycin, ribostamycin, butirosin and gentamicin B. From Klebsiella pneumoniae.
   2196..2525    -  promoter       SV40 promoter: SV40 enhancer and early promoter
   2539..2967    -  rep_origin     f1 ori (sequence partly withheld): f1 bacteriophage origin of replication; arrow indicates direction of (+) strand synthesis
   2988..3009    -  promoter       SV40 promoter (fragment): SV40 enhancer and early promoter
   3013..3237    -  polyA_signal   bGH poly(A) signal: bovine growth hormone polyadenylation signal
   3284..3496    -  CDS            GNG2 (sequence withheld): GBG2_BOVIN - Experimental evidence at protein level: Swiss-Prot protein existence level 1. Guanine nucleotide-binding proteins (G proteins) are involved as a modulator or transducer in various transmembrane signaling systems. The beta and gamma chains are required for the GTPase activity, for replacement of GDP by GTP, and for G protein-effector interaction. From Bos taurus (Bovine).
   3515..3979    -  CDS            VN155(I152L): improved N-terminal fragment of mVenus for use in bimolecular fluorescence complementation (BiFC) (Kodama and Hu, 2010)
   4024..4042    -  promoter       T7 promoter: promoter for bacteriophage T7 RNA polymerase
   4058..4091    -  LTR            5' LTR (truncated) (fragment): truncated 5' long terminal repeat (LTR) from HIV-1
   4087..4290    -  promoter       CMV promoter: human cytomegalovirus (CMV) immediate early promoter
   4291..4670    -  enhancer       CMV enhancer: human cytomegalovirus immediate early enhancer
   4825..4877    +  misc_feature   bom (fragment): basis of mobility region from pBR322
   4936..5040    +  promoter       AmpR promoter: bla
   5041..5901    +  CDS            AmpR: β-lactamase; bla; confers resistance to ampicillin, carbenicillin, and related antibiotics
>Addgene plasmid #234752 | Venus-1-155-Ggamma2 | addgene full sequence | sequence record 467891 | Addgene NGS Result
TTGAGATCCTTTTTTTCTGCGCGTAATCTGCTGCTTGCAAACAAAAAAACCACCGCTACCAGCGGTGGTT
TGTTTGCCGGATCAAGAGCTACCAACTCTTTTTCCGAAGGTAACTGGCTTCAGCAGAGCGCAGATACCAA
ATACTGTTCTTCTAGTGTAGCCGTAGTTAGGCCACCACTTCAAGAACTCTGTAGCACCGCCTACATACCT
CGCTCTGCTAATCCTGTTACCAGTGGCTGCTGCCAGTGGCGATAAGTCGTGTCTTACCGGGTTGGACTCA
AGACGATAGTTACCGGATAAGGCGCAGCGGTCGGGCTGAACGGGGGGTTCGTGCACACAGCCCAGCTTGG
AGCGAACGACCTACACCGAACTGAGATACCTACAGCGTGAGCTATGAGAAAGCGCCACGCTTCCCGAAGG
GAGAAAGGCGGACAGGTATCCGGTAAGCGGCAGGGTCGGAACAGGAGAGCGCACGAGGGAGCTTCCAGGG
GGAAACGCCTGGTATCTTTATAGTCCTGTCGGGTTTCGCCACCTCTGACTTGAGCGTCGATTTTTGTGAT
GCTCGTCAGGGGGGCGGAGCCTATGGAAAAACGCCAGCAACGCGGCCTTTTTACGGTTCCTGGCCTTTTG
CTGGCCTTTTGCTCACATGTTCTTTCCTGCGTTATCCCCTGATTCTGTGGATAACCGTATTACCGCCTTT
GAGTGAGCTGATACCGCTCGCCGCAGCCGAACGACCGAGCGCAGCGAGTCAGTGAGCGAGGAAGCGGAAG
AGCGCCCAATACGCAAACCGCCTCTCCCCGCGCGTTGGCCGATTCATTAATGCAGCTGGCACGACAGGTT
TCCCGACTGGAAAGCGGGCAGTGAGCGCAACGCAATTAATGTGAGTTAGCTCACTCATTAGGCACCCCAG
GCTTTACACTTTATGCTTCCGGCTCGTATGTTGTGTGGAATTGTGAGCGGATAACAATTTCACACAGGAA
ACAGCTATGACCATGATTACGCCAAGCTCTAGCTAGAGGTCGACGGTATACAGACATGATAAGATACATT
GATGAGTTTGGACAAACCACAACTAGAATGCAGTGAAAAAAATGCTTTATTTGTGAAATTTGTGATGCTA
TTGCTTTATTTGTAACCATTATAAGCTGCAATAAACAAGTTGGGGTGGGCGAAGAACTCCAGCATGAGAT
CCCCGCGCTGGAGGATCATCCAGCCGGCGTCCCGGAAAACGATTCCGAAGCCCAACCTTTCATAGAAGGC
GGCGGTGGAATCGAAATCTCGTGATGGCAGGTTGGGCGTCGCTTGGTCGGTCATTTCGAACCCCAGAGTC
CCGCTCAGAAGAACTCGTCAAGAAGGCGATAGAAGGCGATGCGCTGCGAATCGGGAGCGGCGATACCGTA
AAGCACGAGGAAGCGGTCAGCCCATTCGCCGCCAAGCTCTTCAGCAATATCACGGGTAGCCAACGCTATG
TCCTGATAGCGGTCCGCCACACCCAGCCGGCCACAGTCGATGAATCCAGAAAAGCGGCCATTTTCCACCA
TGATATTCGGCAAGCAGGCATCGCCATGGGTCACGACGAGATCCTCGCCGTCGGGCATGCGCGCCTTGAG
CCTGGCGAACAGTTCGGCTGGCGCGAGCCCCTGATGCTCTTCGTCCAGATCATCCTGATCGACAAGACCG
GCTTCCATCCGAGTACGTGCTCGCTCGATGCGATGTTTCGCTTGGTGGTCGAATGGGCAGGTAGCCGGAT
CAAGCGTATGCAGCCGCCGCATTGCATCAGCCATGATGGATACTTTCTCGGCAGGAGCAAGGTGAGATGA
CAGGAGATCCTGCCCCGGCACTTCGCCCAATAGCAGCCAGTCCCTTCCCGCTTCAGTGACAACGTCGAGC
ACAGCTGCGCAAGGAACGCCCGTCGTGGCCAGCCACGATAGCCGCGCTGCCTCGTCCTGCAGTTCATTCA
GGGCACCGGACAGGTCGGTCTTGACAAAAAGAACCGGGCGCCCCTGCGCTGACAGCCGGAACACGGCGGC
ATCAGAGCAGCCGATTGTCTGTTGTGCCCAGTCATAGCCGAATAGCCTCTCCACCCAAGCGGCCGGAGAA
CCTGCGTGCAATCCATCTTGTTCAATCATGCGAAACGATCCTCATCCTGTCTCTTGATCAGATCCGAAAA
TGGATATACAAGCTCCCGGGAGCTTTTTGCAAAAGCCTAGGCCTCCAAAAAAGCCTCCTCACTACTTCTG
GAATAGCTCAGAGGCAGAGGCGGCCTCGGCCTCTGCATAAATAAAAAAAATTAGTCAGCCATGGGGCGGA
GAATGGGCGGAACTGGGCGGAGTTAGGGGCGGGATGGGCGGAGTTAGGGGCGGGACTATGGTTGCTGACT
AATTGAGATGCATGCTTTGCATACTTCTGCCTGCTGGGGAGCCTGGGGACTTTCCACACCTGGTTGCTGA
CTAATTGAGATGCATGCTTTGCATACTTCTGCCTGCTGGGGAGCCTGGGGACTTTCCACACCCTAACTGA
CACACATTCCACAGAATTAATTCGCGTTAAATTTTTGTTAAATCAGCTCATTTTTTAACCAATAGGCCGA
AATCGGCAAAATCCCTTATAAATCAAAAGAATAGACCGAGATAGGGT
[37 nt withheld, positions 2638-2674]
AAAGAACGTGGACTCCAACGTCAAAGG
[49 nt withheld, positions 2702-2750]
T
[91 nt withheld, positions 2752-2842]
G
[124 nt withheld, positions 2844-2967]
GGGGATACCCCCTAGAGCCCCAGCTGGTTCTTTCCGCCTCAGAAGCCATAGAGCCCACCGCATCCCCAGC
ATGCCTGCTATTGTCTTCCCAATCCTCCCCCTTGCTGTCCTGCCCCACCCCACCCCCCAGAATAGAATGA
CACCTACTCAGACAATGCGATGCAATTTCCTCATTTTATTAGGAAAGGACAGTGGGAGTGGCACCTTCCA
GGGTCAAGGAAGGCACGGGGGAGGGGCAAACAACAGATGGCTGGCAACTAGAAGGCACAGTCGAGGCTGA
TCAGCGGGTTTAAACGGGCCCTCTAGACTCGAGTTA
[213 nt withheld, positions 3284-3496]
GCCTCCACCGGATCCGCCGGCGGTGATATAGACGTTGTGGCTGTTGTAGTTGTACTCCAGCTTGTGCCCC
AGGATGTTGCCGTCCTCCTTGAAGTCGATGCCCTTCAGCTCGATGCGGTTCACCAGGGTGTCGCCCTCGA
ACTTCACCTCGGCGCGGGTCTTGTAGTTGCCGTCGTCCTTGAAGAAGATGGTGCGCTCCTGGACGTAGCC
TTCGGGCATGGCGGACTTGAAGAAGTCGTGCTGCTTCATGTGGTCGGGGTAGCGGGCGAAGCACTGCAGG
CCGTAGCCCAGGGTGGTCACGAGGGTGGGCCAGGGCACGGGCAGCTTGCCGGTGGTGCAGATCAGCTTCA
GGGTCAGCTTGCCGTAGGTGGCATCGCCCTCGCCCTCGCCGGACACGCTGAACTTGTGGCCGTTTACGTC
GCCGTCCAGCTCGACCAGGATGGGTACCACCCCGGTGAACAGCTCCTCGCCCTTGCTCACCATGGTGGTA
CCAAGCTTAAGTTTAAACGCTAGCCAGCTTGGGTCTCCCTATAGTGAGTCGTATTAATTTCGATAAGCCA
GTAAGCAGTGGGTTCTCTAGTTAGCCAGAGAGCTCTGCTTATATAGACCTCCCACCGTACACGCCTACCG
CCCATTTGCGTCAATGGGGCGGAGTTGTTACGACATTTTGGAAAGTCCCGTTGATTTTGGTGCCAAAACA
AACTCCCATTGACGTCAATGGGGTGGAGACTTGGAAATCCCCGTGAGTCAAACCGCTATCCACGCCCATT
GATGTACTGCCAAAACCGCATCACCATGGTAATAGCGATGACTAATACGTAGATGTACTGCCAAGTAGGA
AAGTCCCATAAGGTCATGTACTGGGCATAATGCCAGGCGGGCCATTTACCGTCATTGACGTCAATAGGGG
GCGTACTTGGCATATGATACACTTGATGTACTGCCAAGTGGGCAGTTTACCGTAAATACTCCACCCATTG
ACGTCAATGGAAAGTCCCTATTGGCGTTACTATGGGAACATACGTCATTATTGACGTCAATGGGCGGGGG
TCGTTGGGCGGTCAGCCAGGCGGGCCATTTACCGTAAGTTATGTAACGCGGAACTCCATATATGGGCTAT
GAACTAATGACCCCGTAATTGATTACTATTAATAACTAGTCAATAATCAATGTCAACGCGTATATCTGGC
CCGTACATCGCGAAGCAGCGCAAAACGCCTAACCCTAAGCAGATTCTTCATGCAATTGTCGGTCAAGCCT
TGCCTTGTTGTAGCTTAAATTTTGCTCGCGCACTACTCAGCGACCTCCAACACACAAGCAGGGAGCAGAT
ACTGGCTTAACTATGCGGCATCAGAGCAGATTGTACTGAGAGTGCACCATAGGGGATCGGGAGATCTCCC
GATCCGTCGACGTCAGGTGGCACTTTTCGGGGAAATGTGCGCGGAACCCCTATTTGTTTATTTTTCTAAA
TACATTCAAATATGTATCCGCTCATGAGACAATAACCCTGATAAATGCTTCAATAATATTGAAAAAGGAA
GAGTATGAGTATTCAACATTTCCGTGTCGCCCTTATTCCCTTTTTTGCGGCATTTTGCCTTCCTGTTTTT
GCTCACCCAGAAACGCTGGTGAAAGTAAAAGATGCTGAAGATCAGTTGGGTGCACGAGTGGGTTACATCG
AACTGGATCTCAACAGCGGTAAGATCCTTGAGAGTTTTCGCCCCGAAGAACGTTTTCCAATGATGAGCAC
TTTTAAAGTTCTGCTATGTGGCGCGGTATTATCCCGTATTGACGCCGGGCAAGAGCAACTCGGTCGCCGC
ATACACTATTCTCAGAATGACTTGGTTGAGTACTCACCAGTCACAGAAAAGCATCTTACGGATGGCATGA
CAGTAAGAGAATTATGCAGTGCTGCCATAACCATGAGTGATAACACTGCGGCCAACTTACTTCTGACAAC
GATCGGAGGACCGAAGGAGCTAACCGCTTTTTTGCACAACATGGGGGATCATGTAACTCGCCTTGATCGT
TGGGAACCGGAGCTGAATGAAGCCATACCAAACGACGAGCGTGACACCACGATGCCTGTAGCAATGGCAA
CAACGTTGCGCAAACTATTAACTGGCGAACTACTTACTCTAGCTTCCCGGCAACAATTAATAGACTGGAT
GGAGGCGGATAAAGTTGCAGGACCACTTCTGCGCTCGGCCCTTCCGGCTGGCTGGTTTATTGCTGATAAA
TCTGGAGCCGGTGAGCGTGGGTCTCGCGGTATCATTGCAGCACTGGGGCCAGATGGTAAGCCCTCCCGTA
TCGTAGTTATCTACACGACGGGGAGTCAGGCAACTATGGATGAACGAAATAGACAGATCGCTGAGATAGG
TGCCTCACTGATTAAGCATTGGTAACTGTCAGACCAAGTTTACTCATATATACTTTAGATTGATTTAAAA
CTTCATTTTTAATTTAAAAGGATCTAGGTGAAGATCCTTTTTGATAATCTCATGACCAAAATCCCTTAAC
GTGAGTTTTCGTTCCACTGAGCGTCAGACCCCGTAGAAAAGATCAAAGGATCTTC
